Addgene plasmid #113736: pENTR-PpU6P-sgRNA-L1L4
Purpose: Gateway entry vector containing attL1 and attL4 sites, U6 promoter, BsaI sites for protospacer ligation, and sgRNA.
Depositing lab: Magdalena Bezanilla. Depositing organization: Dartmouth College and Medical School. Publication: Efficient and modular CRISPR-Cas9 vector system for Physcomitrella patens. Mallett DR, Chang M, Cheng X, Bezanilla M. Plant Direct. 2019 Sep 12;3(9):e00168. doi: 10.1002/pld3.168. eCollection 2019 Sep. PubMed 31523744.
Backbone
  Vector backbone: pDONR221-P1P4
  Backbone manufacturer: Invitrogen
  Backbone size w/o insert (bp): 2551
  Vector type: CRISPR ; Gateway Entry Vector
Growth in bacteria
  Bacterial resistance: Kanamycin, 50 μg/mL
  Growth temperature: 37°C
  Growth strain: DH5alpha
  Copy number: High Copy
Gene/Insert
  Gene/Insert name: PpU6P::sgRNA
  gRNA/shRNA sequence: aaaagcaccgactcggtgccactttttcaagttgataacggactagccttattttaacttgctat
  Insert size (bp): 467
  Promoter: P. patens U6 promoter
  Cloning method: Gateway Cloning
  Sequencing primers: 5′ M13 Forward; 3′ M13 Reverse
Terms and licenses: Academic/Nonprofit Terms; Industry Terms: Not Available to Industry
How to cite: pENTR-PpU6P-sgRNA-L1L4 was a gift from Magdalena Bezanilla (Addgene plasmid # 113736 ; http://n2t.net/addgene:113736 ; RRID:Addgene_113736)
