[The description below was written by a language model from this plasmid's Addgene catalogue record and pLannotate feature annotations shown in this document.]
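Description:
pENTR-PpU6P-sgRNA-L1L4 is a small (about 3 kb) Gateway entry clone built on the Invitrogen pDONR221-P1P4 backbone and intended as a module in a CRISPR-Cas9 vector system for the moss Physcomitrella patens. It is maintained in E. coli as a high-copy plasmid through a ColE1/pUC-type origin and is selected with kanamycin via an aminoglycoside phosphotransferase gene. Other backbone elements annotated in the sequence are the rrnB T1 and T2 transcription terminators upstream of the cloning region, which insulate the insert from read-through transcription, a T7 promoter next to the attL4 side, and short lacI and lacZα remnants that have no evident functional role here.

The payload, roughly 467 bp, lies between the attL1 and attL4 recombination sites and consists of the P. patens U6 promoter driving a Streptococcus pyogenes-type single guide RNA scaffold. The feature table detects the scaffold as tracrRNA and direct-repeat fragments on the reverse strand, so the cassette reads from the attL4 side toward attL1; the U6 promoter itself is not annotated but presumably occupies the unlabelled interval between the repeat and attL4. According to the record, BsaI sites allow a target-specific protospacer to be ligated in ahead of the scaffold, so that the U6 promoter, an RNA polymerase III promoter suited to small RNA expression, produces a complete guide. The L1/L4 site combination defines this clone's position in a multi-fragment LR reaction, allowing several sgRNA cassettes from companion entry vectors to be assembled in order into a destination vector for multiplexed genome editing in moss. The record does not specify the destination vectors or the Cas9 source.
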