Features (pLannotate 1.2.2; 11 found; start..end, strand, type, name):
    121..213     +  CDS            lacI (fragment): lac repressor; lacI; The lac repressor binds to the lac operator to inhibit transcription in E. coli. This inhibition can be relieved by adding lactose or isopropyl-β-D-thiogalactopyranoside (IPTG).
    268..295     -  terminator     rrnB T2 terminator: transcription terminator T2 from the E. coli rrnB gene
    427..470     +  terminator     rrnB T1 terminator: Escherichia coli rrnB; transcription terminator T1 from the E. coli rrnB gene
    517..553     -  CDS            lacZα (fragment): LacZα fragment of β-galactosidase; lacZ fragment
    569..668     +  protein_bind   attL1: mutant version of attL; recombination site for the Gateway® LR reaction LR Clonase™
    703..766     -  misc_RNA       tracrRNA (fragment): trans-activating CRISPR RNA for the Streptococcus pyogenes CRISPR/Cas9 system
    770..786     -  repeat_region  DR (fragment): direct repeat for the Streptococcus pyogenes CRISPR/Cas system
   1133..1228    -  protein_bind   attL4: mutant version of attL; recombination site for the Gateway® LR reaction LR Clonase™
   1260..1278    -  promoter       T7 promoter: promoter for bacteriophage T7 RNA polymerase
   1412..2221    +  CDS            KanR: aminoglycoside phosphotransferase; aph(3')-Ia; confers resistance to kanamycin in bacteria or G418 (Geneticin®) in eukaryotes
   2368..2956    +  rep_origin     ori: high-copy-number ColE1/pMB1/pBR322/pUC origin of replication
>Addgene plasmid #113736 | pENTR-PpU6P-sgRNA-L1L4 | addgene full sequence | sequence record 219762 | Addgene NGS Result
CTTTCCTGCGTTATCCCCTGATTCTGTGGATAACCGTATTACCGCCTTTGAGTGAGCTGATACCGCTCGC
CGCAGCCGAACGACCGAGCGCAGCGAGTCAGTGAGCGAGGAAGCGGAAGAGCGCCCAATACGCAAACCGC
CTCTCCCCGCGCGTTGGCCGATTCATTAATGCAGCTGGCACGACAGGTTTCCCGACTGGAAAGCGGGCAG
TGAGCGCAACGCAATTAATACGCGTACCGCTAGCCAGGAAGAGTTTGTAGAAACGCAAAAAGGCCATCCG
TCAGGATGGCCTTCTGCTTAGTTTGATGCCTGGCAGTTTATGGCGGGCGTCCTGCCCGCCACCCTCCGGG
CCGTTGCTTCACAACGTTCAAATCCGCTCCCGGCGGATTTGTCCTACTCAGGAGAGCGTTCACCGACAAA
CAACAGATAAAACGAAAGGCCCAGTCTTCCGACTGAGCCTTTCGTTTTATTTGATGCCTGGCAGTTCCCT
ACTCTCGCGTTAACGCTAGCATGGATGTTTTCCCAGTCACGACGTTGTAAAACGACGGCCAGTCTTAAGC
TCGGGCCCCAAATAATGATTTTATTTTGACTGATAGTGACCTGTTCGTTGCAACAAATTGATGAGCAATG
CTTTTTTATAATGCCAACTTTGTACAAAAAAGCAGGCTCCCCTTCACCGTCAGATGCTACTACTAAAAAA
AAGCACCGACTCGGTGCCACTTTTTCAAGTTGATAACGGACTAGCCTTATTTTAACTTGCTATGCTTTTC
AGCATAGCTCTAAAACTGAGACCTTGGTCTCTATGGGTTGTAAGTCCTCCACCTTCCTATATACCCGCCT
TCACACCCACCTCCATTCCATGTGGGTTATATCCCTCGCTCCATCCCTTTTCTCCCCCCCCCCTCGAAAC
CCGGTCGCGTCCACTCGGCCAGCCACCCAGCTGGACCCACTCACTCACTGCACCCTTTCTGCTTGTGCTC
TCCCGCTGCCGCTCCTTCGGGATATCCCCTTCTCCGCCACCGCAAGGACGCCGCCGTGGAAGAACCACAC
CATCACATCACATCACATCTACACCCATCGTCGCTAACCTGTCGCAACACGTCTGCTTCAATGGACGAAT
TCGAGCTCCACCCAACTTTTCTATACAAAGTTGGCATTATAAGAAAGCATTGCTTATCAATTTGTTGCAA
CGAACAGGTCACTATCAGTCAAAATAAAATCATTATTTGCCATCCAGCTGCAGGGCGGCCGCGATATCCC
CTATAGTGAGTCGTATTACATGGTCATAGCTGTTTCCTGGCAGCTCTGGCCCGTGTCTCAAAATCTCTGA
TGTTACATTGCACAAGATAAAAATATATCATCATGAACAATAAAACTGTCTGCTTACATAAACAGTAATA
CAAGGGGTGTTATGAGCCATATTCAACGGGAAACGTCGAGGCCGCGATTAAATTCCAACATGGATGCTGA
TTTATATGGGTATAAATGGGCTCGCGATAATGTCGGGCAATCAGGTGCGACAATCTATCGCTTGTATGGG
AAGCCCGATGCGCCAGAGTTGTTTCTGAAACATGGCAAAGGTAGCGTTGCCAATGATGTTACAGATGAGA
TGGTCAGACTAAACTGGCTGACGGAATTTATGCCTCTTCCGACCATCAAGCATTTTATCCGTACTCCTGA
TGATGCATGGTTACTCACCACTGCGATCCCCGGAAAAACAGCATTCCAGGTATTAGAAGAATATCCTGAT
TCAGGTGAAAATATTGTTGATGCGCTGGCAGTGTTCCTGCGCCGGTTGCATTCGATTCCTGTTTGTAATT
GTCCTTTTAACAGCGATCGCGTATTTCGTCTCGCTCAGGCGCAATCACGAATGAATAACGGTTTGGTTGA
TGCGAGTGATTTTGATGACGAGCGTAATGGCTGGCCTGTTGAACAAGTCTGGAAAGAAATGCATAAACTT
TTGCCATTCTCACCGGATTCAGTCGTCACTCATGGTGATTTCTCACTTGATAACCTTATTTTTGACGAGG
GGAAATTAATAGGTTGTATTGATGTTGGACGAGTCGGAATCGCAGACCGATACCAGGATCTTGCCATCCT
ATGGAACTGCCTCGGTGAGTTTTCTCCTTCATTACAGAAACGGCTTTTTCAAAAATATGGTATTGATAAT
CCTGATATGAATAAATTGCAGTTTCATTTGATGCTCGATGAGTTTTTCTAATCAGAATTGGTTAATTGGT
TGTAACACTGGCAGAGCATTACGCTGACTTGACGGGACGGCGCAAGCTCATGACCAAAATCCCTTAACGT
GAGTTACGCGTCGTTCCACTGAGCGTCAGACCCCGTAGAAAAGATCAAAGGATCTTCTTGAGATCCTTTT
TTTCTGCGCGTAATCTGCTGCTTGCAAACAAAAAAACCACCGCTACCAGCGGTGGTTTGTTTGCCGGATC
AAGAGCTACCAACTCTTTTTCCGAAGGTAACTGGCTTCAGCAGAGCGCAGATACCAAATACTGTTCTTCT
AGTGTAGCCGTAGTTAGGCCACCACTTCAAGAACTCTGTAGCACCGCCTACATACCTCGCTCTGCTAATC
CTGTTACCAGTGGCTGCTGCCAGTGGCGATAAGTCGTGTCTTACCGGGTTGGACTCAAGACGATAGTTAC
CGGATAAGGCGCAGCGGTCGGGCTGAACGGGGGGTTCGTGCACACAGCCCAGCTTGGAGCGAACGACCTA
CACCGAACTGAGATACCTACAGCGTGAGCTATGAGAAAGCGCCACGCTTCCCGAAGGGAGAAAGGCGGAC
AGGTATCCGGTAAGCGGCAGGGTCGGAACAGGAGAGCGCACGAGGGAGCTTCCAGGGGGAAACGCCTGGT
ATCTTTATAGTCCTGTCGGGTTTCGCCACCTCTGACTTGAGCGTCGATTTTTGTGATGCTCGTCAGGGGG
GCGGAGCCTATGGAAAAACGCCAGCAACGCGGCCTTTTTACGGTTCCTGGCCTTTTGCTGGCCTTTTGCT
CACATGTT
